Addgene plasmid #105015: pKLV2-U6gRNA5(Tcf7l1-g1)-PGKpuroBFP-W
Purpose: Lentiviral gRNA plasmid targeting mouse Tcf7l1 , co-expression of TagBFP
Depositing lab: Kosuke Yusa. Depositing organization: Wellcome Sanger Institute. Publication: Genome-wide CRISPR-KO Screen Uncovers mTORC1-Mediated Gsk3 Regulation in Naive Pluripotency Maintenance and Dissolution. Li M, Yu JSL, Tilgner K, Ong SH, Koike-Yusa H, Yusa K. Cell Rep. 2018 Jul 10;24(2):489-502. doi: 10.1016/j.celrep.2018.06.027. PubMed 29996108.
Backbone
  Vector backbone: pKLV2-U6gRNA5(BbsI)-PGKpuroBFP-W
  Backbone manufacturer: Yusa Lab
  Vector type: Mammalian Expression, Lentiviral, CRISPR
  Selectable markers: Puromycin
Growth in bacteria
  Bacterial resistance: Ampicillin, 100 μg/mL
  Growth temperature: 37°C
  Growth strain: NEB Stable
  Copy number: High Copy
Gene/Insert
  Gene/Insert name: gRNA targeting Tcf7l1
  gRNA/shRNA sequence: TTACGGTGCGCGCTCCACC
  Species: M. musculus (mouse)
  Entrez Gene: Tcf7l1 (a.k.a. Tcf-3, Tcf3, bHLHb21)
  Promoter: U6
  Cloning method: Restriction Enzyme; 5′ cloning site BbsI (destroyed during cloning); 3′ cloning site BbsI (destroyed during cloning)
  Sequencing primers: 5′ LKO.1 5'
Terms and licenses: Academic/Nonprofit Terms; Industry Terms: Not Available to Industry
How to cite: pKLV2-U6gRNA5(Tcf7l1-g1)-PGKpuroBFP-W was a gift from Kosuke Yusa (Addgene plasmid # 105015 ; http://n2t.net/addgene:105015 ; RRID:Addgene_105015)
