[The description below was written by a language model from this plasmid's Addgene catalogue record and pLannotate feature annotations shown in this document.]
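Description:
pKLV2-U6gRNA5(Tcf7l1-g1)-PGKpuroBFP-W is a lentiviral CRISPR guide RNA vector of about 8.65 kb, built on the pKLV2-U6gRNA5(BbsI)-PGKpuroBFP-W backbone, that expresses a single guide RNA against mouse Tcf7l1 (also known as Tcf3). In bacteria it is maintained through a high-copy ColE1/pUC-type origin and an ampicillin resistance gene. The backbone also retains an f1 origin, lac regulatory and lacZα remnants, and T7 and T3 promoters from its phagemid ancestry.

The viral transfer cassette begins with a CMV enhancer/promoter fused to a truncated HIV-1 5' LTR, which drives production of the genomic RNA in packaging cells. This is followed by the Ψ packaging signal with a partial gag sequence, the Rev response element for Rev-dependent nuclear export, and the cPPT/CTS element. Within the provirus, a human U6 RNA polymerase III promoter transcribes the Tcf7l1-specific spacer, which was cloned into BbsI sites that were destroyed in the process. The spacer is joined to a Streptococcus pyogenes Cas9 guide scaffold. Downstream, a mouse PGK promoter drives puromycin N-acetyltransferase followed by TagBFP, so transduced cells can be selected with puromycin and tracked by blue fluorescence. The annotation does not identify the linker between these two coding sequences. A WPRE enhances transcript expression, and a truncated 3' LTR and bGH polyadenylation signal close the cassette.

No Cas9 is encoded, so the nuclease must be supplied separately. The vector is intended for knocking out Tcf7l1 in mouse cells and is associated with work on CRISPR knockout screening of naive pluripotency maintenance and exit.
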