Features (pLannotate 1.2.2; 28 found; start..end, strand, type, name):
     30..458     -  rep_origin     f1 ori (sequence partly withheld): f1 bacteriophage origin of replication; arrow indicates direction of (+) strand synthesis
    463..618     -  CDS            lacZα (fragment): LacZα fragment of β-galactosidase; lacZ fragment
    626..644     +  promoter       T7 promoter: promoter for bacteriophage T7 RNA polymerase
    658..958     +  enhancer       CMV enhancer: human cytomegalovirus immediate early enhancer
    959..1158    +  promoter       CMV promoter: human cytomegalovirus (CMV) immediate early promoter
   1176..1356    +  LTR            5' LTR (truncated): truncated 5' long terminal repeat (LTR) from HIV-1
   1403..1528    +  misc_feature   HIV-1 Ψ: packaging signal of human immunodeficiency virus type 1
   1512..1850    +  CDS            HIV-1 gag (fragment): gag protein from human immunodeficiency virus 1; gag
   2027..2260    +  misc_feature   RRE: The Rev response element (RRE) of HIV-1 allows for Rev-dependent mRNA export from the nucleus to the cytoplasm.
   2637..2737    +  CDS            Rev (fragment): human immunodeficiency virus 1 (HIV-1) Rev protein; rev; enhances nuclear export of unspliced and incompletely spliced viral mRNAs
   2787..2904    +  misc_feature   cPPT/CTS: central polypurine tract and central termination sequence of HIV-1
   2979..3219    +  promoter       U6 promoter: RNA polymerase III promoter for human U6 snRNA
   3266..3333    +  misc_RNA       tracrRNA (fragment): trans-activating CRISPR RNA for the Streptococcus pyogenes CRISPR/Cas9 system
   3356..3855    +  promoter       PGK promoter: mouse phosphoglycerate kinase 1 promoter
   3895..4491    +  CDS            PuroR (fragment): puromycin N-acetyltransferase; pac from Streptomyces; confers resistance to puromycin
   4564..5262    +  CDS            TagBFP: TagBFP is a basic (constitutively fluorescent) blue fluorescent protein published in 2008, derived from Entacmaea quadricolor. It is reported to be a very rapidly-maturing monomer with very low acid sensitivity.
   5274..5860    +  misc_feature   WPRE: woodchuck hepatitis virus posttranscriptional regulatory element
   5854..6000    +  CDS            nef (fragment): NEF_HV1LA - Experimental evidence at protein level: Swiss-Prot protein existence level 1. Extracellular Nef protein targets CD4(+) T-lymphocytes for apoptosis by interacting with CXCR4 surface receptors. From Human immunodeficiency virus type 1 group M subtype B (isolate Lai) (HIV-1).
   6008..6186    +  LTR            5' LTR (truncated): truncated 5' long terminal repeat (LTR) from HIV-1
   6212..6323    +  polyA_signal   bGH poly(A) signal: bovine growth hormone polyadenylation signal
   6462..6480    -  promoter       T3 promoter: promoter for bacteriophage T3 RNA polymerase
   6525..6541    -  protein_bind   lac operator: The lac repressor binds to the lac operator to inhibit transcription in E. coli. This inhibition can be relieved by adding lactose or isopropyl-β-D-thiogalactopyranoside (IPTG). lac repressor encoded by lacI
   6549..6579    -  promoter       lac promoter: promoter for the E. coli lac operon
   6594..6615    -  protein_bind   CAP binding site: CAP binding activates transcription in the presence of cAMP. E. coli catabolite activator protein
   6628..6720    -  CDS            lacI (fragment): lac repressor; lacI; The lac repressor binds to the lac operator to inhibit transcription in E. coli. This inhibition can be relieved by adding lactose or isopropyl-β-D-thiogalactopyranoside (IPTG).
   6903..7491    -  rep_origin     ori: high-copy-number ColE1/pMB1/pBR322/pUC origin of replication
   7662..8522    -  CDS            AmpR: β-lactamase; bla; confers resistance to ampicillin, carbenicillin, and related antibiotics
   8523..8627    -  promoter       AmpR promoter: bla
>Addgene plasmid #105015 | pKLV2-U6gRNA5(Tcf7l1-g1)-PGKpuroBFP-W | depositor full sequence | sequence record 199117 | Full Sequence
CTAAATTGTAAGCGTTAATATTTTGTTAAAATTCGCGTTAAATTTTTGTTAAATCAGCTCATTTTTTAAC
CAATAGGCCGAAATCGGCAAAATCCCTTATAAATCAAAAGAATAGACCGAGATAGGGT
[37 nt withheld, positions 129-165]
AAAGAACGTGGACTCCAACGTCAAAGG
[49 nt withheld, positions 193-241]
T
[91 nt withheld, positions 243-333]
G
[124 nt withheld, positions 335-458]
CCCATTCGCCATTCAGGCTGCGCAACTGTTGGGAAGGGCGATCGGTGCGGGCCTCTTCGCTATTACGCCA
GCTGGCGAAAGGGGGATGTGCTGCAAGGCGATTAAGTTGGGTAACGCCAGGGTTTTCCCAGTCACGACGT
TGTAAAACGACGGCCAGTGAGCGCGCGTAATACGACTCACTATAGGGCGAATTGACTAGTACATAACTTA
CGGTAAATGGCCCGCCTGGCTGACCGCCCAACGACCCCCGCCCATTGACGTCAATAATGACGTATGTTCC
CATAGTAACGCCAATAGGGACTTTCCATTGACGTCAATGGGTGGAGTATTTACGGTAAACTGCCCACTTG
GCAGTACATCAAGTGTATCATATGCCAAGTACGCCCCCTATTGACGTCAATGACGGTAAATGGCCCGCCT
GGCATTATGCCCAGTACATGACCTTATGGGACTTTCCTACTTGGCAGTACATCTACGTATTAGTCATCGC
TATTACCATGGTGATGCGGTTTTGGCAGTACATCAATGGGCGTGGATAGCGGTTTGACTCACGGGGATTT
CCAAGTCTCCACCCCATTGACGTCAATGGGAGTTTGTTTTGGCACCAAAATCAACGGGACTTTCCAAAAT
GTCGTAACAACTCCGCCCCATTGACGCAAATGGGCGGTAGGCGTGTACGGTGGGAGGTCTATATAAGCAG
CGCGTTTTGCCTGTACTGGGTCTCTCTGGTTAGACCAGATCTGAGCCTGGGAGCTCTCTGGCTAACTAGG
GAACCCACTGCTTAAGCCTCAATAAAGCTTGCCTTGAGTGCTTCAAGTAGTGTGTGCCCGTCTGTTGTGT
GACTCTGGTAACTAGAGATCCCTCAGACCCTTTTAGTCAGTGTGGAAAATCTCTAGCAGTGGCGCCCGAA
CAGGGACTTGAAAGCGAAAGGGAAACCAGAGGAGCTCTCTCGACGCAGGACTCGGCTTGCTGAAGCGCGC
ACGGCAAGAGGCGAGGGGCGGCGACTGGTGAGTACGCCAAAAATTTTGACTAGCGGAGGCTAGAAGGAGA
GAGATGGGTGCGAGAGCGTCAGTATTAAGCGGGGGAGAATTAGATCGCGATGGGAAAAAATTCGGTTAAG
GCCAGGGGGAAAGAAAAAATATAAATTAAAACATATAGTATGGGCAAGCAGGGAGCTAGAACGATTCGCA
GTTAATCCTGGCCTGTTAGAAACATCAGAAGGCTGTAGACAAATACTGGGACAGCTACAACCATCCCTTC
AGACAGGATCAGAAGAACTTAGATCATTATATAATACAGTAGCAACCCTCTATTGTGTGCATCAAAGGAT
AGAGATAAAAGACACCAAGGAAGCTTTAGACAAGATAGAGGAAGAGCAAAACAAAAGTAAGACCACCGCA
CAGCAAGCGGCCGGCCGCGCTGATCTTCAGACCTGGAGGAGGAGATATGAGGGACAATTGGAGAAGTGAA
TTATATAAATATAAAGTAGTAAAAATTGAACCATTAGGAGTAGCACCCACCAAGGCAAAGAGAAGAGTGG
TGCAGAGAGAAAAAAGAGCAGTGGGAATAGGAGCTTTGTTCCTTGGGTTCTTGGGAGCAGCAGGAAGCAC
TATGGGCGCAGCGTCAATGACGCTGACGGTACAGGCCAGACAATTATTGTCTGGTATAGTGCAGCAGCAG
AACAATTTGCTGAGGGCTATTGAGGCGCAACAGCATCTGTTGCAACTCACAGTCTGGGGCATCAAGCAGC
TCCAGGCAAGAATCCTGGCTGTGGAAAGATACCTAAAGGATCAACAGCTCCTGGGGATTTGGGGTTGCTC
TGGAAAACTCATTTGCACCACTGCTGTGCCTTGGAATGCTAGTTGGAGTAATAAATCTCTGGAACAGATT
TGGAATCACACGACCTGGATGGAGTGGGACAGAGAAATTAACAATTACACAAGCTTAATACACTCCTTAA
TTGAAGAATCGCAAAACCAGCAAGAAAAGAATGAACAAGAATTATTGGAATTAGATAAATGGGCAAGTTT
GTGGAATTGGTTTAACATAACAAATTGGCTGTGGTATATAAAATTATTCATAATGATAGTAGGAGGCTTG
GTAGGTTTAAGAATAGTTTTTGCTGTACTTTCTATAGTGAATAGAGTTAGGCAGGGATATTCACCATTAT
CGTTTCAGACCCACCTCCCAACCCCGAGGGGACCCGACAGGCCCGAAGGAATAGAAGAAGAAGGTGGAGA
GAGAGACAGAGACAGATCCATTCGATTAGTGAACGGATCGGCACTGCGTGCGCCAATTCTGCAGACAAAT
GGCAGTATTCATCCACAATTTTAAAAGAAAAGGGGGGATTGGGGGGTACAGTGCAGGGGAAAGAATAGTA
GACATAATAGCAACAGACATACAAACTAAAGAATTACAAAAACAAATTACAAAAATTCAAAATTTTCGGG
TTTATTACAGGGACAGCAGAGATCCAGTTTGGTTAGTACCGGGCCCTACGCGTCCAAGGTCGGGCAGGAA
GAGGGCCTATTTCCCATGATTCCTTCATATTTGCATATACGATACAAGGCTGTTAGAGAGATAATTAGAA
TTAATTTGACTGTAAACACAAAGATATTAGTACAAAATACGTGACGTAGAAAGTAATAATTTCTTGGGTA
GTTTGCAGTTTTAAAATTATGTTTTAAAATGGACTATCATATGCTTACCGTAACTTGAAAGTATTTCGAT
TTCTTGGCTTTATATATCTTGTGGAAAGGACGAAACACCGTTACGGTGCGCGCTCCACCGTTTAAGAGCT
ATGCTGGAAACAGCATAGCAAGTTTAAATAAGGCTAGTCCGTTATCAACTTGAAAAAGTGGCACCGAGTC
GGTGCTTTTTTTGGATCCAATTCTACCGGGTAGGGGAGGCGCTTTTCCCAAGGCAGTCTGGAGCATGCGC
TTTAGCAGCCCCGCTGGGCACTTGGCGCTACACAAGTGGCCTCTGGCCTCGCACACATTCCACATCCACC
GGTAGGCGCCAACCGGCTCCGTTCTTTGGTGGCCCCTTCGCGCCACCTTCTACTCCTCCCCTAGTCAGGA
AGTTCCCCCCCGCCCCGCAGCTCGCGTCGTGCAGGACGTGACAAATGGAAGTAGCACGTCTCACTAGTCT
CGTGCAGATGGACAGCACCGCTGAGCAATGGAAGCGGGTAGGCCTTTGGGGCAGCGGCCAATAGCAGCTT
TGCTCCTTCGCTTTCTGGGCTCAGAGGCTGGGAAGGGGTGGGTCCGGGGGCGGGCTCAGGGGCGGGCTCA
GGGGCGGGGCGGGCGCCCGAAGGTCCTCCGGAGGCCCGGCATTCTGCACGCTTCAAAAGCGCACGTCTGC
CGCGCTGTTCTCCTCTTCCTCATCTCCGGGCCTTTCGACCTGCATCCATCTAGATCTCGAGCAGCTGAAG
CTTACCATGACCGAGTACAAGCCCACGGTGCGCCTCGCCACCCGCGACGACGTCCCCAGGGCCGTACGCA
CCCTCGCCGCCGCGTTCGCCGACTACCCCGCCACGCGCCACACCGTCGATCCGGACCGCCACATCGAGCG
GGTCACCGAGCTGCAAGAACTCTTCCTCACGCGCGTCGGGCTCGACATCGGCAAGGTGTGGGTCGCGGAC
GACGGCGCCGCGGTGGCGGTCTGGACCACGCCGGAGAGCGTCGAAGCGGGGGCGGTGTTCGCCGAGATCG
GCCCGCGCATGGCCGAGTTGAGCGGTTCCCGGCTGGCCGCGCAGCAACAGATGGAAGGCCTCCTGGCGCC
GCACCGGCCCAAGGAGCCCGCGTGGTTCCTGGCCACCGTCGGCGTCTCGCCCGACCACCAGGGCAAGGGT
CTGGGCAGCGCCGTCGTGCTCCCCGGAGTGGAGGCGGCCGAGCGCGCCGGGGTGCCCGCCTTCCTGGAGA
CCTCCGCGCCCCGCAACCTCCCCTTCTACGAGCGGCTCGGCTTCACCGTCACCGCCGACGTCGAGGTGCC
CGAAGGACCGCGCACCTGGTGCATGACCCGCAAGCCCGGTGCCGGCGGCGGGTCCGGAGGAGAGGGCAGA
GGAAGTCTCCTAACATGCGGTGACGTGGAGGAGAATCCTGGCCCAATGAGCGAGCTGATTAAGGAGAACA
TGCACATGAAGCTGTACATGGAGGGCACCGTGGACAACCATCACTTCAAGTGCACATCCGAGGGCGAAGG
CAAGCCCTACGAGGGCACCCAGACCATGAGAATCAAGGTGGTCGAGGGCGGCCCTCTCCCCTTCGCCTTC
GACATCCTGGCTACTAGCTTCCTCTACGGCAGCAAGACCTTCATCAACCACACCCAGGGCATCCCCGACT
TCTTCAAGCAGTCCTTCCCTGAGGGCTTCACATGGGAGAGAGTCACCACATACGAGGACGGGGGCGTGCT
GACCGCTACCCAGGACACCAGCCTCCAGGACGGCTGCCTCATCTACAACGTCAAGATCAGAGGGGTGAAC
TTCACATCCAACGGCCCTGTGATGCAGAAGAAAACACTCGGCTGGGAGGCCTTCACCGAGACGCTGTACC
CCGCTGACGGCGGCCTGGAAGGCAGAAACGACATGGCCCTGAAGCTCGTGGGCGGGAGCCATCTGATCGC
AAACATCAAGACCACATATAGATCCAAGAAACCCGCTAAGAACCTCAAGATGCCTGGCGTCTACTATGTG
GACTACAGACTGGAAAGAATCAAGGAGGCCAACAACGAGACCTACGTCGAGCAGCACGAGGTGGCAGTGG
CCAGATACTGCGACCTCCCTAGCAAACTGGGGCACAAGCTTAATTGAGCGGCCGCTCAACCTCTGGATTA
CAAAATTTGTGAAAGATTGACTGGTATTCTTAACTATGTTGCTCCTTTTACGCTATGTGGATACGCTGCT
TTAATGCCTTTGTATCATGCTATTGCTTCCCGTATGGCTTTCATTTTCTCCTCCTTGTATAAATCCTGGT
TGCTGTCTCTTTATGAGGAGTTGTGGCCCGTTGTCAGGCAACGTGGCGTGGTGTGCACTGTGTTTGCTGA
CGCAACCCCCACTGGTTGGGGCATTGCCACCACCTGTCAGCTCCTTTCCGGGACTTTCGCTTTCCCCCTC
CCTATTGCCACGGCGGAACTCATCGCCGCCTGCCTTGCCCGCTGCTGGACAGGGGCTCGGCTGTTGGGCA
CTGACAATTCCGTGGTGTTGTCGGGGAAATCATCGTCCTTTCCTTGGCTGCTCGCCTGTGTTGCCACCTG
GATTCTGCGCGGGACGTCCTTCTGCTACGTCCCTTCGGCCCTCAATCCAGCGGACCTTCCTTCCCGCGGC
CTGCTGCCGGCTCTGCGGCCTCTTCCGCGTCTACGCCTTCGCCCTCAGACGAGTCGGATCTCCCTTTGGG
CCGCCTCCCCGCAGGTACCTTTAAGACCAATGACTTACAAGGCAGCTGTAGATCTTAGCCACTTTTTAAA
AGAAAAGGGGGGACTGGAAGGGCTAATTCACTCCCAAAGAAGTCAAGATCTGCTTTTTGCCTGTACTGGG
TCTCTCTGGTTAGACCAGAGTCTCTCTGGTTAGACCAGATCTGAGCCTGGGAGCTCTCTGGCTAACTAGG
GAACCCACTGCTTAAGCCTCAATAAAGCTTGCCTTGAGTGCTTCAAGTAGTGTGTGCCCGTCTGTTGTGT
GACTCTGGTAACTAGAGATCCCTCAGACCCTTTTAGTCAGTGTGGAAAATCTCTAGCAGTTTAAACCCGC
TGATCAGCCTCGACTGTGCCTTCTAGTTGCCAGCCATCTGTTGTTTGCCCCTCCCCCGTGCCTTCCTTGA
CCCTGGAAGGTGCCACTCCCACTGTCCTTTCCTAATAAAATGAGGAAATTGCATCGCATTGTCTGAGTAG
GTGTCATTCTATTCTGGGGGGTGGGGTGGGGCAGGACAGCAAGGGGGAGGATTGGGAAGTCAATAGCAGG
CATGCTGGGGATGCGGTGGGCTCTATGGGCGGCCGTTAATTAAGCTTTTGTTCCCTTTAGTGAGGGTTAA
TTGCGCGCTTGGCGTAATCATGGTCATAGCTGTTTCCTGTGTGAAATTGTTATCCGCTCACAATTCCACA
CAACATACGAGCCGGAAGCATAAAGTGTAAAGCCTGGGGTGCCTAATGAGTGAGCTAACTCACATTAATT
GCGTTGCGCTCACTGCCCGCTTTCCAGTCGGGAAACCTGTCGTGCCAGCTGCATTAATGAATCGGCCAAC
GCGCGGGGAGAGGCGGTTTGCGTATTGGGCGCTCTTCCGCTTCCTCGCTCACTGACTCGCTGCGCTCGGT
CGTTCGGCTGCGGCGAGCGGTATCAGCTCACTCAAAGGCGGTAATACGGTTATCCACAGAATCAGGGGAT
AACGCAGGAAAGAACATGTGAGCAAAAGGCCAGCAAAAGGCCAGGAACCGTAAAAAGGCCGCGTTGCTGG
CGTTTTTCCATAGGCTCCGCCCCCCTGACGAGCATCACAAAAATCGACGCTCAAGTCAGAGGTGGCGAAA
CCCGACAGGACTATAAAGATACCAGGCGTTTCCCCCTGGAAGCTCCCTCGTGCGCTCTCCTGTTCCGACC
CTGCCGCTTACCGGATACCTGTCCGCCTTTCTCCCTTCGGGAAGCGTGGCGCTTTCTCATAGCTCACGCT
GTAGGTATCTCAGTTCGGTGTAGGTCGTTCGCTCCAAGCTGGGCTGTGTGCACGAACCCCCCGTTCAGCC
CGACCGCTGCGCCTTATCCGGTAACTATCGTCTTGAGTCCAACCCGGTAAGACACGACTTATCGCCACTG
GCAGCAGCCACTGGTAACAGGATTAGCAGAGCGAGGTATGTAGGCGGTGCTACAGAGTTCTTGAAGTGGT
GGCCTAACTACGGCTACACTAGAAGGACAGTATTTGGTATCTGCGCTCTGCTGAAGCCAGTTACCTTCGG
AAAAAGAGTTGGTAGCTCTTGATCCGGCAAACAAACCACCGCTGGTAGCGGTGGTTTTTTTGTTTGCAAG
CAGCAGATTACGCGCAGAAAAAAAGGATCTCAAGAAGATCCTTTGATCTTTTCTACGGGGTCTGACGCTC
AGTGGAACGAAAACTCACGTTAAGGGATTTTGGTCATGAGATTATCAAAAAGGATCTTCACCTAGATCCT
TTTAAATTAAAAATGAAGTTTTAAATCAATCTAAAGTATATATGAGTAAACTTGGTCTGACAGTTACCAA
TGCTTAATCAGTGAGGCACCTATCTCAGCGATCTGTCTATTTCGTTCATCCATAGTTGCCTGACTCCCCG
TCGTGTAGATAACTACGATACGGGAGGGCTTACCATCTGGCCCCAGTGCTGCAATGATACCGCGAGACCC
ACGCTCACCGGCTCCAGATTTATCAGCAATAAACCAGCCAGCCGGAAGGGCCGAGCGCAGAAGTGGTCCT
GCAACTTTATCCGCCTCCATCCAGTCTATTAATTGTTGCCGGGAAGCTAGAGTAAGTAGTTCGCCAGTTA
ATAGTTTGCGCAACGTTGTTGCCATTGCTACAGGCATCGTGGTGTCACGCTCGTCGTTTGGTATGGCTTC
ATTCAGCTCCGGTTCCCAACGATCAAGGCGAGTTACATGATCCCCCATGTTGTGCAAAAAAGCGGTTAGC
TCCTTCGGTCCTCCGATCGTTGTCAGAAGTAAGTTGGCCGCAGTGTTATCACTCATGGTTATGGCAGCAC
TGCATAATTCTCTTACTGTCATGCCATCCGTAAGATGCTTTTCTGTGACTGGTGAGTACTCAACCAAGTC
ATTCTGAGAATAGTGTATGCGGCGACCGAGTTGCTCTTGCCCGGCGTCAATACGGGATAATACCGCGCCA
CATAGCAGAACTTTAAAAGTGCTCATCATTGGAAAACGTTCTTCGGGGCGAAAACTCTCAAGGATCTTAC
CGCTGTTGAGATCCAGTTCGATGTAACCCACTCGTGCACCCAACTGATCTTCAGCATCTTTTACTTTCAC
CAGCGTTTCTGGGTGAGCAAAAACAGGAAGGCAAAATGCCGCAAAAAAGGGAATAAGGGCGACACGGAAA
TGTTGAATACTCATACTCTTCCTTTTTCAATATTATTGAAGCATTTATCAGGGTTATTGTCTCATGAGCG
GATACATATTTGAATGTATTTAGAAAAATAAACAAATAGGGGTTCCGCGCACATTTCCCCGAAAAGTGCC
AC
