Features (pLannotate 1.2.2; 28 found; start..end, strand, type, name):
     30..458     -  rep_origin     f1 ori (sequence partly withheld): f1 bacteriophage origin of replication; arrow indicates direction of (+) strand synthesis
    463..618     -  CDS            lacZα (fragment): LacZα fragment of β-galactosidase; lacZ fragment
    626..644     +  promoter       T7 promoter: promoter for bacteriophage T7 RNA polymerase
    658..958     +  enhancer       CMV enhancer: human cytomegalovirus immediate early enhancer
    959..1158    +  promoter       CMV promoter: human cytomegalovirus (CMV) immediate early promoter
   1176..1356    +  LTR            5' LTR (truncated): truncated 5' long terminal repeat (LTR) from HIV-1
   1403..1528    +  misc_feature   HIV-1 Ψ: packaging signal of human immunodeficiency virus type 1
   1512..1850    +  CDS            HIV-1 gag (fragment): gag protein from human immunodeficiency virus 1; gag
   2027..2260    +  misc_feature   RRE: The Rev response element (RRE) of HIV-1 allows for Rev-dependent mRNA export from the nucleus to the cytoplasm.
   2637..2737    +  CDS            Rev (fragment): human immunodeficiency virus 1 (HIV-1) Rev protein; rev; enhances nuclear export of unspliced and incompletely spliced viral mRNAs
   2787..2904    +  misc_feature   cPPT/CTS: central polypurine tract and central termination sequence of HIV-1
   2979..3219    +  promoter       U6 promoter: RNA polymerase III promoter for human U6 snRNA
   3266..3333    +  misc_RNA       tracrRNA (fragment): trans-activating CRISPR RNA for the Streptococcus pyogenes CRISPR/Cas9 system
   3356..3855    +  promoter       PGK promoter: mouse phosphoglycerate kinase 1 promoter
   3895..4491    +  CDS            PuroR (fragment): puromycin N-acetyltransferase; pac from Streptomyces; confers resistance to puromycin
   4564..5262    +  CDS            TagBFP: TagBFP is a basic (constitutively fluorescent) blue fluorescent protein published in 2008, derived from Entacmaea quadricolor. It is reported to be a very rapidly-maturing monomer with very low acid sensitivity.
   5274..5860    +  misc_feature   WPRE: woodchuck hepatitis virus posttranscriptional regulatory element
   5854..6000    +  CDS            nef (fragment): NEF_HV1LA - Experimental evidence at protein level: Swiss-Prot protein existence level 1. Extracellular Nef protein targets CD4(+) T-lymphocytes for apoptosis by interacting with CXCR4 surface receptors. From Human immunodeficiency virus type 1 group M subtype B (isolate Lai) (HIV-1).
   6008..6186    +  LTR            5' LTR (truncated): truncated 5' long terminal repeat (LTR) from HIV-1
   6212..6323    +  polyA_signal   bGH poly(A) signal: bovine growth hormone polyadenylation signal
   6462..6480    -  promoter       T3 promoter: promoter for bacteriophage T3 RNA polymerase
   6525..6541    -  protein_bind   lac operator: The lac repressor binds to the lac operator to inhibit transcription in E. coli. This inhibition can be relieved by adding lactose or isopropyl-β-D-thiogalactopyranoside (IPTG). lac repressor encoded by lacI
   6549..6579    -  promoter       lac promoter: promoter for the E. coli lac operon
   6594..6615    -  protein_bind   CAP binding site: CAP binding activates transcription in the presence of cAMP. E. coli catabolite activator protein
   6628..6720    -  CDS            lacI (fragment): lac repressor; lacI; The lac repressor binds to the lac operator to inhibit transcription in E. coli. This inhibition can be relieved by adding lactose or isopropyl-β-D-thiogalactopyranoside (IPTG).
   6903..7491    -  rep_origin     ori: high-copy-number ColE1/pMB1/pBR322/pUC origin of replication
   7662..8522    -  CDS            AmpR: β-lactamase; bla; confers resistance to ampicillin, carbenicillin, and related antibiotics
   8523..8627    -  promoter       AmpR promoter: bla
>Addgene plasmid #105015 | pKLV2-U6gRNA5(Tcf7l1-g1)-PGKpuroBFP-W | addgene full sequence | sequence record 207223 | Addgene NGS Result
CTAAATTGTAAGCGTTAATATTTTGTTAAAATTCGCGTTAAATTTTTGTTAAATCAGCTCATTTTTTAAC
CAATAGGCCGAAATCGGCAAAATCCCTTATAAATCAAAAGAATAGACCGAGATAGGGT
[37 nt withheld, positions 129-165]
AAAGAACGTGGACTCCAACGTCAAAGG
[49 nt withheld, positions 193-241]
T
[91 nt withheld, positions 243-333]
G
[124 nt withheld, positions 335-458]
CCCATTCGCCATTCAGGCTGCGCAACTGTTGGGAAGGGCGATCGGTGCGGGCCTCTTCGCTATTACGCCA
GCTGGCGAAAGGGGGATGTGCTGCAAGGCGATTAAGTTGGGTAACGCCAGGGTTTTCCCAGTCACGACGT
TGTAAAACGACGGCCAGTGAGCGCGCGTAATACGACTCACTATAGGGCGAATTGACTAGTACATAACTTA
CGGTAAATGGCCCGCCTGGCTGACCGCCCAACGACCCCCGCCCATTGACGTCAATAATGACGTATGTTCC
CATAGTAACGCCAATAGGGACTTTCCATTGACGTCAATGGGTGGAGTATTTACGGTAAACTGCCCACTTG
GCAGTACATCAAGTGTATCATATGCCAAGTACGCCCCCTATTGACGTCAATGACGGTAAATGGCCCGCCT
GGCATTATGCCCAGTACATGACCTTATGGGACTTTCCTACTTGGCAGTACATCTACGTATTAGTCATCGC
TATTACCATGGTGATGCGGTTTTGGCAGTACATCAATGGGCGTGGATAGCGGTTTGACTCACGGGGATTT
CCAAGTCTCCACCCCATTGACGTCAATGGGAGTTTGTTTTGGCACCAAAATCAACGGGACTTTCCAAAAT
GTCGTAACAACTCCGCCCCATTGACGCAAATGGGCGGTAGGCGTGTACGGTGGGAGGTCTATATAAGCAG
CGCGTTTTGCCTGTACTGGGTCTCTCTGGTTAGACCAGATCTGAGCCTGGGAGCTCTCTGGCTAACTAGG
GAACCCACTGCTTAAGCCTCAATAAAGCTTGCCTTGAGTGCTTCAAGTAGTGTGTGCCCGTCTGTTGTGT
GACTCTGGTAACTAGAGATCCCTCAGACCCTTTTAGTCAGTGTGGAAAATCTCTAGCAGTGGCGCCCGAA
CAGGGACTTGAAAGCGAAAGGGAAACCAGAGGAGCTCTCTCGACGCAGGACTCGGCTTGCTGAAGCGCGC
ACGGCAAGAGGCGAGGGGCGGCGACTGGTGAGTACGCCAAAAATTTTGACTAGCGGAGGCTAGAAGGAGA
GAGATGGGTGCGAGAGCGTCAGTATTAAGCGGGGGAGAATTAGATCGCGATGGGAAAAAATTCGGTTAAG
GCCAGGGGGAAAGAAAAAATATAAATTAAAACATATAGTATGGGCAAGCAGGGAGCTAGAACGATTCGCA
GTTAATCCTGGCCTGTTAGAAACATCAGAAGGCTGTAGACAAATACTGGGACAGCTACAACCATCCCTTC
AGACAGGATCAGAAGAACTTAGATCATTATATAATACAGTAGCAACCCTCTATTGTGTGCATCAAAGGAT
AGAGATAAAAGACACCAAGGAAGCTTTAGACAAGATAGAGGAAGAGCAAAACAAAAGTAAGACCACCGCA
CAGCAAGCGGCCGGCCGCGCTGATCTTCAGACCTGGAGGAGGAGATATGAGGGACAATTGGAGAAGTGAA
TTATATAAATATAAAGTAGTAAAAATTGAACCATTAGGAGTAGCACCCACCAAGGCAAAGAGAAGAGTGG
TGCAGAGAGAAAAAAGAGCAGTGGGAATAGGAGCTTTGTTCCTTGGGTTCTTGGGAGCAGCAGGAAGCAC
TATGGGCGCAGCGTCAATGACGCTGACGGTACAGGCCAGACAATTATTGTCTGGTATAGTGCAGCAGCAG
AACAATTTGCTGAGGGCTATTGAGGCGCAACAGCATCTGTTGCAACTCACAGTCTGGGGCATCAAGCAGC
TCCAGGCAAGAATCCTGGCTGTGGAAAGATACCTAAAGGATCAACAGCTCCTGGGGATTTGGGGTTGCTC
TGGAAAACTCATTTGCACCACTGCTGTGCCTTGGAATGCTAGTTGGAGTAATAAATCTCTGGAACAGATT
TGGAATCACACGACCTGGATGGAGTGGGACAGAGAAATTAACAATTACACAAGCTTAATACACTCCTTAA
TTGAAGAATCGCAAAACCAGCAAGAAAAGAATGAACAAGAATTATTGGAATTAGATAAATGGGCAAGTTT
GTGGAATTGGTTTAACATAACAAATTGGCTGTGGTATATAAAATTATTCATAATGATAGTAGGAGGCTTG
GTAGGTTTAAGAATAGTTTTTGCTGTACTTTCTATAGTGAATAGAGTTAGGCAGGGATATTCACCATTAT
CGTTTCAGACCCACCTCCCAACCCCGAGGGGACCCGACAGGCCCGAAGGAATAGAAGAAGAAGGTGGAGA
GAGAGACAGAGACAGATCCATTCGATTAGTGAACGGATCGGCACTGCGTGCGCCAATTCTGCAGACAAAT
GGCAGTATTCATCCACAATTTTAAAAGAAAAGGGGGGATTGGGGGGTACAGTGCAGGGGAAAGAATAGTA
GACATAATAGCAACAGACATACAAACTAAAGAATTACAAAAACAAATTACAAAAATTCAAAATTTTCGGG
TTTATTACAGGGACAGCAGAGATCCAGTTTGGTTAGTACCGGGCCCTACGCGTCCAAGGTCGGGCAGGAA
GAGGGCCTATTTCCCATGATTCCTTCATATTTGCATATACGATACAAGGCTGTTAGAGAGATAATTAGAA
TTAATTTGACTGTAAACACAAAGATATTAGTACAAAATACGTGACGTAGAAAGTAATAATTTCTTGGGTA
GTTTGCAGTTTTAAAATTATGTTTTAAAATGGACTATCATATGCTTACCGTAACTTGAAAGTATTTCGAT
TTCTTGGCTTTATATATCTTGTGGAAAGGACGAAACACCGTTACGGTGCGCGCTCCACCGTTTAAGAGCT
ATGCTGGAAACAGCATAGCAAGTTTAAATAAGGCTAGTCCGTTATCAACTTGAAAAAGTGGCACCGAGTC
GGTGCTTTTTTTGGATCCAATTCTACCGGGTAGGGGAGGCGCTTTTCCCAAGGCAGTCTGGAGCATGCGC
TTTAGCAGCCCCGCTGGGCACTTGGCGCTACACAAGTGGCCTCTGGCCTCGCACACATTCCACATCCACC
GGTAGGCGCCAACCGGCTCCGTTCTTTGGTGGCCCCTTCGCGCCACCTTCTACTCCTCCCCTAGTCAGGA
AGTTCCCCCCCGCCCCGCAGCTCGCGTCGTGCAGGACGTGACAAATGGAAGTAGCACGTCTCACTAGTCT
CGTGCAGATGGACAGCACCGCTGAGCAATGGAAGCGGGTAGGCCTTTGGGGCAGCGGCCAATAGCAGCTT
TGCTCCTTCGCTTTCTGGGCTCAGAGGCTGGGAAGGGGTGGGTCCGGGGGCGGGCTCAGGGGCGGGCTCA
GGGGCGGGGCGGGCGCCCGAAGGTCCTCCGGAGGCCCGGCATTCTGCACGCTTCAAAAGCGCACGTCTGC
CGCGCTGTTCTCCTCTTCCTCATCTCCGGGCCTTTCGACCTGCATCCATCTAGATCTCGAGCAGCTGAAG
CTTACCATGACCGAGTACAAGCCCACGGTGCGCCTCGCCACCCGCGACGACGTCCCCAGGGCCGTACGCA
CCCTCGCCGCCGCGTTCGCCGACTACCCCGCCACGCGCCACACCGTCGATCCGGACCGCCACATCGAGCG
GGTCACCGAGCTGCAAGAACTCTTCCTCACGCGCGTCGGGCTCGACATCGGCAAGGTGTGGGTCGCGGAC
GACGGCGCCGCGGTGGCGGTCTGGACCACGCCGGAGAGCGTCGAAGCGGGGGCGGTGTTCGCCGAGATCG
GCCCGCGCATGGCCGAGTTGAGCGGTTCCCGGCTGGCCGCGCAGCAACAGATGGAAGGCCTCCTGGCGCC
GCACCGGCCCAAGGAGCCCGCGTGGTTCCTGGCCACCGTCGGCGTCTCGCCCGACCACCAGGGCAAGGGT
CTGGGCAGCGCCGTCGTGCTCCCCGGAGTGGAGGCGGCCGAGCGCGCCGGGGTGCCCGCCTTCCTGGAGA
CCTCCGCGCCCCGCAACCTCCCCTTCTACGAGCGGCTCGGCTTCACCGTCACCGCCGACGTCGAGGTGCC
CGAAGGACCGCGCACCTGGTGCATGACCCGCAAGCCCGGTGCCGGCGGCGGGTCCGGAGGAGAGGGCAGA
GGAAGTCTCCTAACATGCGGTGACGTGGAGGAGAATCCTGGCCCAATGAGCGAGCTGATTAAGGAGAACA
TGCACATGAAGCTGTACATGGAGGGCACCGTGGACAACCATCACTTCAAGTGCACATCCGAGGGCGAAGG
CAAGCCCTACGAGGGCACCCAGACCATGAGAATCAAGGTGGTCGAGGGCGGCCCTCTCCCCTTCGCCTTC
GACATCCTGGCTACTAGCTTCCTCTACGGCAGCAAGACCTTCATCAACCACACCCAGGGCATCCCCGACT
TCTTCAAGCAGTCCTTCCCTGAGGGCTTCACATGGGAGAGAGTCACCACATACGAGGACGGGGGCGTGCT
GACCGCTACCCAGGACACCAGCCTCCAGGACGGCTGCCTCATCTACAACGTCAAGATCAGAGGGGTGAAC
TTCACATCCAACGGCCCTGTGATGCAGAAGAAAACACTCGGCTGGGAGGCCTTCACCGAGACGCTGTACC
CCGCTGACGGCGGCCTGGAAGGCAGAAACGACATGGCCCTGAAGCTCGTGGGCGGGAGCCATCTGATCGC
AAACATCAAGACCACATATAGATCCAAGAAACCCGCTAAGAACCTCAAGATGCCTGGCGTCTACTATGTG
GACTACAGACTGGAAAGAATCAAGGAGGCCAACAACGAGACCTACGTCGAGCAGCACGAGGTGGCAGTGG
CCAGATACTGCGACCTCCCTAGCAAACTGGGGCACAAGCTTAATTGAGCGGCCGCTCAACCTCTGGATTA
CAAAATTTGTGAAAGATTGACTGGTATTCTTAACTATGTTGCTCCTTTTACGCTATGTGGATACGCTGCT
TTAATGCCTTTGTATCATGCTATTGCTTCCCGTATGGCTTTCATTTTCTCCTCCTTGTATAAATCCTGGT
TGCTGTCTCTTTATGAGGAGTTGTGGCCCGTTGTCAGGCAACGTGGCGTGGTGTGCACTGTGTTTGCTGA
CGCAACCCCCACTGGTTGGGGCATTGCCACCACCTGTCAGCTCCTTTCCGGGACTTTCGCTTTCCCCCTC
CCTATTGCCACGGCGGAACTCATCGCCGCCTGCCTTGCCCGCTGCTGGACAGGGGCTCGGCTGTTGGGCA
CTGACAATTCCGTGGTGTTGTCGGGGAAATCATCGTCCTTTCCTTGGCTGCTCGCCTGTGTTGCCACCTG
GATTCTGCGCGGGACGTCCTTCTGCTACGTCCCTTCGGCCCTCAATCCAGCGGACCTTCCTTCCCGCGGC
CTGCTGCCGGCTCTGCGGCCTCTTCCGCGTCTACGCCTTCGCCCTCAGACGAGTCGGATCTCCCTTTGGG
CCGCCTCCCCGCAGGTACCTTTAAGACCAATGACTTACAAGGCAGCTGTAGATCTTAGCCACTTTTTAAA
AGAAAAGGGGGGACTGGAAGGGCTAATTCACTCCCAAAGAAGTCAAGATCTGCTTTTTGCCTGTACTGGG
TCTCTCTGGTTAGACCAGAGTCTCTCTGGTTAGACCAGATCTGAGCCTGGGAGCTCTCTGGCTAACTAGG
GAACCCACTGCTTAAGCCTCAATAAAGCTTGCCTTGAGTGCTTCAAGTAGTGTGTGCCCGTCTGTTGTGT
GACTCTGGTAACTAGAGATCCCTCAGACCCTTTTAGTCAGTGTGGAAAATCTCTAGCAGTTTAAACCCGC
TGATCAGCCTCGACTGTGCCTTCTAGTTGCCAGCCATCTGTTGTTTGCCCCTCCCCCGTGCCTTCCTTGA
CCCTGGAAGGTGCCACTCCCACTGTCCTTTCCTAATAAAATGAGGAAATTGCATCGCATTGTCTGAGTAG
GTGTCATTCTATTCTGGGGGGTGGGGTGGGGCAGGACAGCAAGGGGGAGGATTGGGAAGTCAATAGCAGG
CATGCTGGGGATGCGGTGGGCTCTATGGGCGGCCGTTAATTAAGCTTTTGTTCCCTTTAGTGAGGGTTAA
TTGCGCGCTTGGCGTAATCATGGTCATAGCTGTTTCCTGTGTGAAATTGTTATCCGCTCACAATTCCACA
CAACATACGAGCCGGGAGCATAAAGTGTAAAGCCTGGGGTGCCTAATGAGTGAGCTAACTCACATTAATT
GCGTTGCGCTCACTGCCCGCTTTCCAGTCGGGAAACCTGTCGTGCCAGCTGCATTAATGAATCGGCCAAC
GCGCGGGGAGAGGCGGTTTGCGTATTGGGCGCTCTTCCGCTTCCTCGCTCACTGACTCGCTGCGCTCGGT
CGTTCGGCTGCGGCGAGCGGTATCAGCTCACTCAAAGGCGGTAATACGGTTATCCACAGAATCAGGGGAT
AACGCAGGAAAGAACATGTGAGCAAAAGGCCAGCAAAAGGCCAGGAACCGTAAAAAGGCCGCGTTGCTGG
CGTTTTTCCATAGGCTCCGCCCCCCTGACGAGCATCACAAAAATCGACGCTCAAGTCAGAGGTGGCGAAA
CCCGACAGGACTATAAAGATACCAGGCGTTTCCCCCTGGAAGCTCCCTCGTGCGCTCTCCTGTTCCGACC
CTGCCGCTTACCGGATACCTGTCCGCCTTTCTCCCTTCGGGAAGCGTGGCGCTTTCTCATAGCTCACGCT
GTAGGTATCTCAGTTCGGTGTAGGTCGTTCGCTCCAAGCTGGGCTGTGTGCACGAACCCCCCGTTCAGCC
CGACCGCTGCGCCTTATCCGGTAACTATCGTCTTGAGTCCAACCCGGTAAGACACGACTTATCGCCACTG
GCAGCAGCCACTGGTAACAGGATTAGCAGAGCGAGGTATGTAGGCGGTGCTACAGAGTTCTTGAAGTGGT
GGCCTAACTACGGCTACACTAGAAGAACAGTATTTGGTATCTGCGCTCTGCTGAAGCCAGTTACCTTCGG
AAAAAGAGTTGGTAGCTCTTGATCCGGCAAACAAACCACCGCTGGTAGCGGTGGTTTTTTTGTTTGCAAG
CAGCAGATTACGCGCAGAAAAAAAGGATCTCAAGAAGATCCTTTGATCTTTTCTACGGGGTCTGACGCTC
AGTGGAACGAAAACTCACGTTAAGGGATTTTGGTCATGAGATTATCAAAAAGGATCTTCACCTAGATCCT
TTTAAATTAAAAATGAAGTTTTAAATCAATCTAAAGTATATATGAGTAAACTTGGTCTGACAGTTACCAA
TGCTTAATCAGTGAGGCACCTATCTCAGCGATCTGTCTATTTCGTTCATCCATAGTTGCCTGACTCCCCG
TCGTGTAGATAACTACGATACGGGAGGGCTTACCATCTGGCCCCAGTGCTGCAATGATACCGCGAGACCC
ACGCTCACCGGCTCCAGATTTATCAGCAATAAACCAGCCAGCCGGAAGGGCCGAGCGCAGAAGTGGTCCT
GCAACTTTATCCGCCTCCATCCAGTCTATTAATTGTTGCCGGGAAGCTAGAGTAAGTAGTTCGCCAGTTA
ATAGTTTGCGCAACGTTGTTGCCATTGCTACAGGCATCGTGGTGTCACGCTCGTCGTTTGGTATGGCTTC
ATTCAGCTCCGGTTCCCAACGATCAAGGCGAGTTACATGATCCCCCATGTTGTGCAAAAAAGCGGTTAGC
TCCTTCGGTCCTCCGATCGTTGTCAGAAGTAAGTTGGCCGCAGTGTTATCACTCATGGTTATGGCAGCAC
TGCATAATTCTCTTACTGTCATGCCATCCGTAAGATGCTTTTCTGTGACTGGTGAGTACTCAACCAAGTC
ATTCTGAGAATAGTGTATGCGGCGACCGAGTTGCTCTTGCCCGGCGTCAATACGGGATAATACCGCGCCA
CATAGCAGAACTTTAAAAGTGCTCATCATTGGAAAACGTTCTTCGGGGCGAAAACTCTCAAGGATCTTAC
CGCTGTTGAGATCCAGTTCGATGTAACCCACTCGTGCACCCAACTGATCTTCAGCATCTTTTACTTTCAC
CAGCGTTTCTGGGTGAGCAAAAACAGGAAGGCAAAATGCCGCAAAAAAGGGAATAAGGGCGACACGGAAA
TGTTGAATACTCATACTCTTCCTTTTTCAATATTATTGAAGCATTTATCAGGGTTATTGTCTCATGAGCG
GATACATATTTGAATGTATTTAGAAAAATAAACAAATAGGGGTTCCGCGCACATTTCCCCGAAAAGTGCC
AC
